>Addgene plasmid #242873 | pCMV2 Bxb1-c15 | addgene full sequence | sequence record 486639 | Addgene NGS Result
GG
[124 nt withheld, positions 3-126]
C
[91 nt withheld, positions 128-218]
A
[49 nt withheld, positions 220-268]
CCTTTGACGTTGGAGTCCACGTTCTT
[37 nt withheld, positions 295-331]
ACCCTATCTCGGTCTATTCTTTTGATTTATAAGGGATTTTGCCGATTTCGGCCTATTGGTTAAAAAATGA
GCTGATTTAACAAAAATTTAACGCGAATTTTAACAAAATATTAACGCTTACAATTTAGGTGGCACTTTTC
GGGGAAATGTGCGCGGAACCCCTATTTGTTTATTTTTCTAAATACATTCAAATATGTATCCGCTCATGCC
AGGTCTTGGACTGGTGAGAACGGCTTGCTCGGCAGCTTCGATGTGTGCTGGAGGGAGAATAAAGGTCTAA
GATGTGCGATAGAGGGAAGTCGCATTGAATTATGTGCTGTGTAGGGATCGCTGGTATCAAATATGTGTGC
CCACCCCTGGCATGAGACAATAACCCTGATAAATGCTTCAATAATATTGAAAAAGGAAGAGTATGAGTAT
TCAACATTTCCGTGTCGCCCTTATTCCCTTTTTTGCGGCATTTTGCCTTCCTGTTTTTGCTCACCCAGAA
ACGCTGGTGAAAGTAAAAGATGCTGAAGATCAGTTGGGTGCACGAGTGGGTTACATCGAACTGGATCTCA
ACAGCGGTAAGATCCTTGAGAGTTTTCGCCCCGAAGAACGTTTTCCAATGATGAGCACTTTTAAAGTTCT
GCTATGTGGCGCGGTATTATCCCGTATTGACGCCGGGCAAGAGCAACTCGGTCGCCGCATACACTATTCT
CAGAATGACTTGGTTGAGTACTCACCAGTCACAGAAAAGCATCTTACGGATGGCATGACAGTAAGAGAAT
TATGCAGTGCTGCCATAACCATGAGTGATAACACTGCGGCCAACTTACTTCTGACAACGATCGGAGGACC
GAAGGAGCTAACCGCTTTTTTGCACAACATGGGGGATCATGTAACTCGCCTTGATCGTTGGGAACCGGAG
CTGAATGAAGCCATACCAAACGACGAGCGTGACACCACGATGCCTGTAGCAATGGCAACAACGTTGCGCA
AACTATTAACTGGCGAACTACTTACTCTAGCTTCCCGGCAACAATTAATAGACTGGATGGAGGCGGATAA
AGTTGCAGGACCACTTCTGCGCTCGGCCCTTCCGGCTGGCTGGTTTATTGCTGATAAATCTGGAGCCGGT
GAGCGTGGGTCTCGCGGTATCATTGCAGCACTGGGGCCAGATGGTAAGCCCTCCCGTATCGTAGTTATCT
ACACGACGGGGAGTCAGGCAACTATGGATGAACGAAATAGACAGATCGCTGAGATAGGTGCCTCACTGAT
TAAGCATTGGTAACTGTCAGACCAAGTTTACTCATATATACTTTAGATTGATTTAAAACTTCATTTTTAA
TTTAAAAGGATCTAGGTGAAGATCCTTTTTGATAATCTCATGCCATAACTTCGTATAATGTATGCTATAC
GAAGTTATGGCATGACCAAAATCCCTTAACGTGAGTTTTCGTTCCACTGAGCGTCAGACCCCGTAGAAAA
GATCAAAGGATCTTCTTGAGATCCTTTTTTTCTGCGCGTAATCTGCTGCTTGCAAACAAAAAAACCACCG
CTACCAGCGGTGGTTTGTTTGCCGGATCAAGAGCTACCAACTCTTTTTCCGAAGGTAACTGGCTTCAGCA
GAGCGCAGATACCAAATACTGTTCTTCTAGTGTAGCCGTAGTTAGGCCACCACTTCAAGAACTCTGTAGC
ACCGCCTACATACCTCGCTCTGCTAATCCTGTTACCAGTGGCTGCTGCCAGTGGCGATAAGTCGTGTCTT
ACCGGGTTGGACTCAAGACGATAGTTACCGGATAAGGCGCAGCGGTCGGGCTGAACGGGGGGTTCGTGCA
CACAGCCCAGCTTGGAGCGAACGACCTACACCGAACTGAGATACCTACAGCGTGAGCTATGAGAAAGCGC
CACGCTTCCCGAAGGGAGAAAGGCGGACAGGTATCCGGTAAGCGGCAGGGTCGGAACAGGAGAGCGCACG
AGGGAGCTTCCAGGGGGAAACGCCTGGTATCTTTATAGTCCTGTCGGGTTTCGCCACCTCTGACTTGAGC
GTCGATTTTTGTGATGCTCGTCAGGGGGGCGGAGCCTATGGAAAAACGCCAGCAACGCGGCCTTTTTACG
GTTCCTGGCCTTTTGCTGGCCTTTTGCTCACATGTTCTTTCCTGCGTTATCCCCTGATTCTGTGGATAAC
CGTATTACCGCCTTTGAGTGAGCTGATACCGCTCGCCGCAGCCGAACGACCGAGCGCAGCGAGTCAGTGA
GCGAGGAAGCGGAAGAGCGCCCAATACGCAAACCGCCTCTCCCCGCGCGTTGGCCGATTCATTAATGCAG
AGCTTGCAATTCGCGCTTTTTCAATATTATTGAAGCATTTATCAGGGTTATTGTCTCATGAGCGGATACA
TATTTGAATGTATTTAGAAAAATAAACAAATAGGGGTTCCGCGCACATTTCCCCGAAAAGTGCCACCTGA
CGTCTAAGAAACCATTATTATCATGACATTAACCTATAAAAATAGGCGTATCACGAGGCCCTTTCACTCA
TTAGGCACCCCAGGCTTTACACTTTATGCTTCCGGCTCGTATAATGTGTGGAATTGTGAGCGGATAACAA
TTTCACACAGGAAACAGCATCGTGCAGGTCGTTACATAACTTACGGTAAATGGCCCGCCTGGCTGACCGC
CCAACGACCCCCGCCCATTGACGTCAATAATGACGTATGTTCCCATAGTAACGCCAATAGGGACTTTCCA
TTGACGTCAATGGGTGGAGTATTTACGGTAAACTGCCCACTTGGCAGTACATCAAGTGTATCATATGCCA
AGTACGCCCCCTATTGACGTCAATGACGGTAAATGGCCCGCCTGGCATTATGCCCAGTACATGACCTTAT
GGGACTTTCCTACTTGGCAGTACATCTACGTATTAGTCATCGCTATTACCATGGTGATGCGGTTTTGGCA
GTACATCAATGGGCGTGGATAGCGGTTTGACTCACGGGGATTTCCAAGTCTCCACCCCATTGACGTCAAT
GGGAGTTTGTTTTGGCACCAAAATCAACGGGACTTTCCAAAATGTCGTAACAACTCCGCCCCATTGACGC
AAATGGGCGGTAGGCGTGTACGGTGGGAGGTCTATATAAGCAGAGCTCGTTTAGTGAACCGTCAGATCGC
CTGGAGACGCCATCCACGCTGTTTTGACCTCCATAGAAGACACCGGGACCGATCCAGCCTCCGGACTCTA
GCCTAGGCTTTTGCAAAAAGCTATTTAGGTGACACTATAGAAGGTACGCCTGCAGGTACCGGTCCGGAAT
TCCCGGGTCGACGAGCTCACTAGTGCCGCCACCATGCGAGCCCTCGTAGTCATACGCCTTTCTCGCGTAA
CCGATGCGACGACTAGTCCCGAGAGACAATTGGAGTCTTGTCAACAATTGTGTGCGCAGCGAGGCTGGGA
CGTCGTAGGAGTCGCAGAGGACCTTGATGTCTCAGGAGCCGTTGATCCTTTTGACAGGAAAAGGCGACCA
AATCTTGCGAGATGGCTTGCTTTTGAGGAGCAGCCATTTGATGTTATAGTAGCATATAGGGTCGACAGAT
TGACGCGGTCTATACGACATCTCCAGCAGCTGGTCCATTGGGCCGAAGACCACAAGAAACTGGTTGTGAG
CGCAACGGAGGCACACTTTGATACAACTACTCCTTTCGCGGCTGTTATGATCGCGCTCATGGGTACCGTG
GCTCAAATGGAGCTTGAGGCAATCAAAGAACGGAATCGATCAGCTGCCCATTTTAATATAAGAGCTGGTA
AATATCGCGGCTCTCTGCCTCCCTGGGGGTATCTTCCGACAAGAGTAGACGGCGAATGGCGCCTCGTTCC
GGACCCGGTACAACGGGAGAGGATACTGGAAGTATATCACCGAGTGGTAGACAATCACGAGCCGCTTCAC
TTGGTCGCGCACGATTTGAATAGACGGGGCGTACTTTCTCCTAAAGATTATTTCGCGCAACTGCAAGGGC
GCGAACCGCAAGGTAGAGAGTGGAGTGCAACAGCCCTCAAGAGATCAATGATCTCAGAGGCTATGCTGGG
GTACGCGACGCTCAATGGCAAAACAGTGCGAGACGATGATGGTGCCCCCCTCGTTAGAGCCGAACCTATC
CTGACTCGGGAACAACTCGAGGCCTTGCGGGCCGAGCTGGTGAAAACTTCACGCGCCAAACCAGCTGTTT
CAACACCCTCACTTCTTCTGCGAGTTCTGTTCTGTGCAGTCTGCGGAGAGCCGGCGTATAAATTTGCAGG
TGGTGGGAGAAAGCATCCGAGGTATCGATGCCGAAGCATGGGGTTTCCCAAACATTGCGGCAATGGCACC
GTCGCTATGGCCGAGTGGGATGCATTTTGTGAGGAACAGGTATTGGACCTTTTGGGGGACGCAGAGAGGT
TGGAGAAGGTTTGGGTCGCAGGATCCGATTCTGCGGTGGAGCTTGCCGAAGTCAACGCTGAGCTCGTGGA
CCTCACGTCCCTCATTGGTAGCCCAGCGTACCGCGCGGGTTCCCCTCAGAGAGAGGCGCTTGATGCCCGC
ATCGCCGCTCTTGCGGCCAGACAAGAGGAGCTTGAGGGACTGGAGGCGAGGCCAAGCGGTTGGGAGTGGA
GGGGAACGGGCCAGCGATTCGGCGATTGGTGGCGAGAGCAGGACACAGCTGCGAAGAACACTTGGCTTAG
ATCCATGAATGTTCGGTTGACCTTTGATGTGAGGGGCGGTCTGACGCGAACGATCGACTTCGGCGACCTT
CAAGAGTACGAACAGCATCTTAGGCTGGGGTCAGTAGTCGAGCGCTTGCACACCGGGATGTCGTAGCGAG
ACACCCGGATCCCTCGAGGGGCCCAAGCTTACGCGTGCATGCGACGTCATAGCTCTCTCCCTATAGTGAG
TCGTATTATAAGCTAGCTTGGGATCTTTGTGAAGGAACCTTACTTCTGTGGTGTGACATAATTGGACAAA
CTACCTACAGAGATTTAAAGCTCTAAGGTAAATATAAAATTTTTAAGTGTATAATGTGTTAAACTAGCTG
CATATGCTTGCTGCTTGAGAGTTTTGCTTACTGAGTATGATTTATGAAAATATTATACACAGGAGCTAGT
GATTCTAATTGTTTGTGTATTTTAGATTCACAGTCCCAAGGCTCATTTCAGGCCCCTCAGTCCTCACAGT
CTGTTCATGATCATAATCAGCCATACCACATTTGTAGAGGTTTTACTTGCTTTAAAAAACCTCCCACACC
TCCCCCTGAACCTGAAACATAAAATGAATGCAATTGTTGTTGTTAACTTGTTTATTGCAGCTTATAATGG
TTACAAATAAAGCAATAGCATCACAAATTTCACAAATAAAGCATTTTTTTCACTGCATTCTAGTTGTGGT
TTGTCCAAACTCATCAATGTATCTTATCATGTCTGGATCGATCCTGCATTAATGAATCGGCCAACGCGCG
GGGAGAGGCGGTTTGCGTATTGGCTGGCGTAATAGCGAAGAGGCCCGCACCGATCGCCCTTCCCAACAGT
TGCGCAGCCTGAATGGCGAATG
Features (pLannotate 1.2.2; 22 found; start..end, strand, type, name):
      3..457     +  rep_origin     f1 ori (sequence partly withheld): f1 bacteriophage origin of replication; arrow indicates direction of (+) strand synthesis
    483..539     +  promoter       AmpR promoter (fragment): bla
    692..743     +  promoter       AmpR promoter (fragment): bla
    744..1604    +  CDS            AmpR: β-lactamase; bla; confers resistance to ampicillin, carbenicillin, and related antibiotics
   1706..1739    -  protein_bind   loxP: Cre-mediated recombination occurs in the 8-bp core sequence (GCATACAT). Cre recombinase
   1817..2405    +  rep_origin     ori: high-copy-number ColE1/pMB1/pBR322/pUC origin of replication
   2588..2641    +  CDS            lacI (fragment): lac repressor; lacI; The lac repressor binds to the lac operator to inhibit transcription in E. coli. This inhibition can be relieved by adding lactose or isopropyl-β-D-thiogalactopyranoside (IPTG).
   2657..2754    -  promoter       AmpR promoter: bla
   2867..2897    +  promoter       lac UV5 promoter: E. coli lac promoter with an "up" mutation
   2905..2921    +  protein_bind   lac operator: The lac repressor binds to the lac operator to inhibit transcription in E. coli. This inhibition can be relieved by adding lactose or isopropyl-β-D-thiogalactopyranoside (IPTG). lac repressor encoded by lacI
   2951..3254    +  enhancer       CMV enhancer: human cytomegalovirus immediate early enhancer
   3255..3458    +  promoter       CMV promoter: human cytomegalovirus (CMV) immediate early promoter
   3552..3568    +  promoter       SV40 promoter (fragment): SV40 early promoter
   3574..3592    +  promoter       SP6 promoter: promoter for bacteriophage SP6 RNA polymerase
   4776..4792    -  CDS            Csy4 (fragment): CRISPR-associated endoribonuclease responsible for pre-crRNA processing in Pseudomonas aeruginosa (Haurwitz et al., 2010)
   5221..5239    -  promoter       T7 promoter: promoter for bacteriophage T7 RNA polymerase
   5253..5367    +  intron         large T intron (fragment): SV40 (simian virus 40) large T antigen intron
   5441..5466    +  intron         small t intron (fragment): SV40 (simian virus 40) small t antigen intron
   5466..5603    +  CDS            large T antigen (fragment): large T antigen from SV40 (simian virus 40)
   5626..5760    +  polyA_signal   SV40 poly(A) signal: SV40 polyadenylation signal
   5765..5814    -  CDS            lacI (fragment): lac repressor; lacI; The lac repressor binds to the lac operator to inhibit transcription in E. coli. This inhibition can be relieved by adding lactose or isopropyl-β-D-thiogalactopyranoside (IPTG).
   5814..5881    +  CDS            lacZα (fragment): LacZα fragment of β-galactosidase; lacZ fragment
