[The description below was written by a language model from this plasmid's Addgene catalogue record and pLannotate feature annotations shown in this document.]
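Description:
pCMV2 Bxb1-c15 is a 5,883-nt mammalian expression plasmid built on a pCMV backbone that drives production of a hyperactive variant of the Bxb1 serine integrase carrying the substitutions V122M and E434G. It is maintained in E. coli as a high-copy plasmid through a ColE1/pUC-type origin and selected with ampicillin via the β-lactamase gene. An f1 origin is also present, which in principle allows single-stranded DNA production.

Expression is controlled by the human cytomegalovirus immediate-early enhancer and promoter. Downstream, SV40-derived sequences (fragments of the small t and large T introns and the SV40 polyadenylation signal) provide splicing and 3′-end processing of the transcript. The automated annotation does not label the integrase coding sequence itself. The largely unannotated interval between the SP6 promoter just after the CMV promoter and the oppositely oriented T7 promoter is the likely location of the insert, and the tiny Csy4 match inside it is probably spurious. The catalogue lists the insert species as human, although Bxb1 integrase originates from a mycobacteriophage; the entry may reflect the intended host or codon usage, but the record does not say. Other annotated elements, including a loxP site between AmpR and the origin, a lac UV5 promoter and operator, and short lacI and lacZα fragments, appear to be backbone remnants with no stated role.

The plasmid comes from work on directed evolution of integrases for site-specific transgene insertion. It is intended to supply the evolved integrase in mammalian cells, where Bxb1 catalyses unidirectional recombination between its attP and attB sites. The donor and target components are not part of this construct.
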