Addgene plasmid #242873: pCMV2 Bxb1-c15
Purpose: Mammalian expression of hyperactive Bxb1 Integrase mutant (V122M, E434G)
Depositing lab: Jesse Owens. Depositing organization: University of Hawaii. Publication: Directed evolution of hyperactive integrases for site specific insertion of transgenes. Hew BE, Gupta S, Sato R, Waller DF, Stoytchev I, Short JE, Sharek L, Tran CT, Badran AH, Owens JB. Nucleic Acids Res. 2024 Jul 2:gkae534. doi: 10.1093/nar/gkae534. PubMed 38953167.
Backbone
  Vector backbone: pCMV
  Vector type: Mammalian Expression
Growth in bacteria
  Bacterial resistance: Ampicillin, 100 μg/mL
  Growth temperature: 37°C
  Growth strain: DH5alpha
  Copy number: High Copy
Gene/Insert
  Gene/Insert name: Bxb1 Integrase
  Species: H. sapiens (human)
  Mutation: V122M, E434G
  Promoter: CMV
  Cloning method: Gibson Cloning
Terms and licenses: Academic/Nonprofit Terms; Industry Terms: Not Available to Industry
Depositor comments: please email each time it is ordered.
How to cite: pCMV2 Bxb1-c15 was a gift from Jesse Owens (Addgene plasmid # 242873 ; http://n2t.net/addgene:242873 ; RRID:Addgene_242873)
